>Addgene plasmid #200317 | pCMV-PE5max-SF3B1-K700E | addgene full sequence | sequence record 396311 | Addgene NGS Result
GTAAGCGGCAGGGTCGGAACAGGAGAGCGCACGAGGGAGCTTCCAGGGGGAAACGCCTGGTATCTTTATA
GTCCTGTCGGGTTTCGCCACCTCTGACTTGAGCGTCGATTTTTGTGATGCTCGTCAGGGGGGCGGAGCCT
ATGGAAAAACGCCAGCAACGCGGCCTTTTTACGGTTCCTGGCCTTTTGCTGGCCTTTTGCTCACATGTTC
TTTCCTGCGTTATCCCCTGATTCTGTGGATAACCGTATTACCGCCTTTGAGTGAGCTGATACCGCTCGCC
GCAGCCGAACGACCGAGCGCAGCGAGTCAGTGAGCGAGGAAGCGGAAGAGCGCCCAATACGCAAACCGCC
TCTCCCCGCGCGTTGGCCGATTCATTAATGCAGCTGGCACGACAGGTTTCCCGACTGGAAAGCGGGCAGT
GAGCGCAACGCAATTAATGTGAGTTAGCTCACTCATTAGGCACCCTAGGCTTTACACTTTATGCTTCCGG
CTCGTATGTTGTGTGGAATTGTGAGCGGATAACAATTTCACACAGGAAACAGCTATGACCATGATTACGC
CAAGCTCTAGCTAGAGGTCGACGGTATCGAGCCCCAGCTGGTTCTTTCCGCCTCAGAAGCCATAGAGCCC
ACCGCATCCCCAGCATGCCTGCTATTGTCTTCCCAATCCTCCCCCTTGCTGTCCTGCCCCACCCCACCCC
CCAGAATAGAATGACACCTACTCAGACAATGCGATGCAATTTTCTCATTTTATTAGGAAAGGACAGTGGG
AGTGGCACCTTCCAGGGTCAAGGAAGGCACGGGGGAGGGGCAAACAACAGATGGCTGGCAACTAGAAGGC
ACAGTCGAGGCTGATCAGCGGGTTTAAACTCAATGGTGATGGTGATGATGACCGGTTAGAAAACCTTATA
AAGGTCGGGCAGGTTGGCCAGCTGCAGGATGTTGCCGTCCTCGGTGAAGTGCTTAGGAGGGAGAATGTGG
CTCCGCAGGGCCTTGTACACGATGTGTTCCACGGTCCACTTCCAGCTGTTGGGGATGCTTCCGGGCACTT
CACTCTGCTGGCCAGACAGAGTGCTCTCTTCAGAGATGTACTGTTTTCTGATGCTATAGAACATGGCGCA
CTCCTTGCTCAGAGACTCGAAGCATTCCTTTTCCTCGTCCCAGTTCACCTCTGTAGCCAGTCTCAGGATG
AAGATGGGCAGGCCTTCCAGGGGAGGCACGTAGTTATCGATCAGCAGAGGCAGGCCGATCAGGTTGCCTT
CCTCGTCGATTTCCAGAGAAAAGTAGTCGGCCAGCATCTCGGCCTTTTTCTTCAGGAACTCCACGATGTA
TTCAGCCAGCCCCTCTTTAGGTCCGTCCTCTTCTGTCCAGCCGCTTTCTGGGCTATCCAGAGCCAGCATG
GCCAGGTCAAACAGAGGGGCGGGCTCGCTCAGGCGTAGCACGCCGAAGTTGGCGAAGTCGTAGATGAGGA
TCTGGTAGAACAGCTCTTCGCTCAGCTTGGTGGTGTTCAGCAGGTACAGCTTTGTTTGATGCTGAGCCAG
GGCCCATTGAGGGTTCACGCAGCCCACGAAGCTGTGATTGTGCAGCATCTCTCTCAGCACCTCGTGGCCC
TGCTCGTTGATCTCCTCCTGCAGGCTCAGCACGGAGGTCAGGTTGATGATTCTTCTTCTAGGGGTACAAG
CGGCTGTCATTTCCTTTCTGCTGTCGTCCTCCACCATTTCCACGTCGCTGTCCTCCCGGTGCCGTTTTCT
GGGGTTGCTGGAGGTAGGGCCCCGCTTCTCGCTCATTTCGCTGGTGCCCTTTGTGGTATCTCCCTCCAGG
CTCTGGTTCTTGGCGGCCACCTCGGCAGGAGCTGGCAGCTCGAGCATTTCTTCGTCCTGCTGTCTGGCAC
GGCCGGAGGAGATATCTGTCTTGTCCTCGGTCACGATGGCCTGAGGCTGAGAGCTCAGAGGTTTGCTCAG
AGGTTGCAGAAAGGCGTCCAGCTTCTGCTCCCGAGAGTCGGTCCGCACCATCTGGTGGGCGTACACCTTA
TCGGAAGAACCGCTGGTGCTGGATGAGGTCAGAGAGGTTGTGGACTTAACCATTTCGCCTGAGGGGCCGG
CCAGGCCAGGCAGCAGGGTCTGTGTGAAGTACATTCTGCTGCTGTTAGAGCCCAGCAGCTTGCTCTCAAT
GTGCTGCTGCACTCTTTCCAGGATGCTTTCCTCGTGCAGGAAGTGCACCTCGTGCTTTGTAGGATGCACA
TTGACGTCCACGTTCTGAGGGCTGATCTCGAGGCTCAGGTACAGGAAGGGGTGGGTGTTCTTAGGCAGGT
AGGCGGCGTACACTGTCTCGATGGCTTTCCGCAGGCTGGTGCTTTCCACCAGTCTGTGGTTGATGAACAG
AAGAAAGATGCACTTCTTCACAGAGTAATTGGCGTTGCTGATGTAGCCGTTCATCTTAAAAGCCAGGGTC
TTATCTTCGCAGCCGATCTCGATCAGTTCTCTGGACACGGCATTTCCGAAAATGCTTCTGATGTTATCCA
CGGTGCTGGCATTTGGCAGGGTGCGCACATCGGCCACGGTTTCTCCCTGCTTCTTTACGCTAAAGCTGAT
TCCGGCGTTGTGCACGGAGTATCTGCCGACGACTTCCAGGATCTTGCCGTACTCCTCGCTGGGATTTTTC
AGGGCCTTTCTCCGGGTGGCGATGTTGTAGAACAGATCCTCCACTGTTATCTGTGTACCCTGGTTGCCGG
CGCAAGGCTTTGGCGGGGCTTTCAGCTTGCCGTCGCTGTAGCTAGCGCGATAAGCGCATTTGCCGTCGGC
GGTTTTGGTGGTGATGGTCACATGGGCCACGTGGCTGATGCTGGCCAGGGCCTCGCCTCTGAAGCCGTAG
GTACTGATAGAGGCCAGATCCTCAAAAGACTGCAGCTTAGATGTGGTGAACCGTTCACACACGATGTCCA
GATCTTCCTTTCTGATGCCTGTGCCGTTGTCTTGGATCTGGATCAGCTTCAGTCCGCCCTCCTTCACGAT
CACCTGAATGCTTGTGGACTTGGCGTCCAGACAGTTCTCGATCATCTCCTTTATTGCATTGGCAGGTCTC
TGGATCACCTCGCCGGCGGCAATTCTGTTCACCACTGTCTCGTCCAGTCTCCGGATGACTCCAGCAACGA
AGCTAGGTCCAGGGTTCTCCTCCACGTCTCCAGCCTGCTTCAGCAGGCTGAAGTTAGTAGCTCCGCTTCC
GTCCAGCTTCACTCTCTTAGCGGCAGGGCCAGAGCCGACTTTCCTCTTCTTCTTGGGAGACTCGAATTCG
CTGCCGTCGGCGGTTCTTTTTGAGCCGCCAGAAGGGGAGGAGTTTTCAATCAGCAGAGTGGAAGTGTCGG
GAGTTTCAGTAATAGCAGCCTTTCTGGCGGCCTGGTCGGCCATCCGATTGCCCCTTGCCTCGGCGGAGTG
TCCCTTCTGGTGTCCAGGACAGTGGATGATGCTCAGCCGCTTGGGCAGAAACAGGGCCTTCAGCAGGGCC
AGGATCTCATCCTTGTTCTTGATCTCCTTGCCCTCAGAGGTCAGCCAGCCCCGGCGCCTGTAGATCTCTC
CGTGGATGTGTGCGGTGGCGAAGGCATATCTGGAGTCTGTGTACACGTTCAGCTTCTTGCCCTCGGCCAT
CTTCAGGGCCTGGGTCAGGGCGATCAGCTCGGCCCGCTGGGCGGATGTGCCTGCTGGCAGGGCCTTGGCC
CAGATCACTTCTGTCTCTGTGGTCACTGCTGCTCCTGCCTTCCTCTGGCCCTCCTGCAGCAGGGAGCTTC
CATCGGTATACCATGTGTGATCGGCGTCAGGCAGGGGCTGATCGGTCAGGTCTGGCCTTGTTCCGTGTGC
CTCTGCCAGGATGTCCAGACAGTTGTGCTGCAGGCCCTCCTCTGGCAGAGGCAGCAGGGTGGCTGGATTC
AGGGCCACCACAGGGCCAAACTGCACGCGATCGGTGTCCAGCAGCAGGGCCTGGTAGTGTGTCATCCGGG
CGTTAGACAGCCAGCGATCTGGAGGCTGCTTCACCAGGGCCTCCACTGCGTGTGGTGCCAGGATGACCAG
TGGCTGTCCCATGGTCAGCTTGCCGGCATCCTTTGTCAGCACGGCGATTGCTGCCACCATCCTCAGGCAT
GGTGGCCATCCTGCTGCCACTGGGTCCAGCTTCTTGGACAGATAGGCCACGGGCCGTCTCCATGGTCCCA
GCTTCTGGGTCAGCACGCCCTTGGCGTAGCCCTGCTTCTCATCCACAAACAGCTCGAAAGGCTTGGTCAG
GTCTGGCAGGCCCAGGGCTGGTGCTGTCAGCAGGGCCTGCTTGATCTCCTGATAGGCCTTCTGCTGGTCA
GGGCCCCAATTAAACAGGGTGCCCGGCTTGGTCAGTGGGTACAGAGGTGCTGCCATCTCTGCGAATCCTG
GGATGAACAGCCTGCAAAATCCTGCTTTGCCCAGGAACTCCCTCAGCTGTCTTGGGGTCTTGGGTGTTGG
CTGGCCCATCACTGTCTCCTTCCTGGCCTCTGTCAGCCATCTCTGGCCCTCCTTCAGCAGATAGCCCAGG
TACTTCACCTGCTTCTGACAGATCTGGGCCTTCTTGGCGGATGCCCTATATCCCAGGTTTCCCAGGGTCT
GCAGCAGGGCGCGTGTTCCCTGCTGGCAATCCAGCTCGCTGGTGGCGGCCAGCAGCAGATCGTCCACGTA
CTGCAGCAGGATCAGATCTGGGTGCTGGATCCGGAAATCTGCCAGGTCGCGGTGCAGGGCCTCGTTAAAC
AGTGTTGGGCTATTCTTGAAGCCCTGAGGCAGGCGTGTCCAGGTCAGCTGGCCAGAGATGCCCATCTCAG
GGTCCCTCCACTCAAAGGCGAACAGTGGCTGGCTGGTAGGGTGCAGTCTCAGACAAAAGAAGGCATCCTT
CAGGTCCAGCACTGTATACCACTGGTGAGAAGGGGGCAGGCCGGACAGCAGATTGTAAGGGTTGGGCACG
GTGGGGTGGATATCCTCCACCCTCTTGTTCACCTCTCTCAGATCCTGCACGGGTCTATAGTCATTGGTGC
CTGGCTTCTTCACGGGCAGCAGTGGTGTGTTCCAGGGGCTCTGGCATGGCACCAGGATGCCCTGGTCCAG
CAGCCTCTGGATGTGAGGCTTGATGCCCAGTCTGGCCTCCTGAGACATAGGGTACTGCTTGATGCTCACG
GGTGTAGAGGTGGCCTTCAGAGGGATGATCAGGGGTGCCTGCCGCACGGCCAGGCCCATTCCTCCTGTCT
CGGCCCAGGCCTGGGGAAAGTCGGACAGCCAGGTGGAGCCCAGGGACACGTCGGGTTCCTTGCTTGTTTC
ATGCAGTCTATACTCGTCTTCAATGTTCAGGGTGCTTCCGCCGCTAGAGCCTCCGCTCACCTTTCTTTTC
TTCTTAGGGCTCTCGAATTCAGAGCCGTCGGCGGTCCGCTTGCTGCCACCAGAGCTTCCGCCGGAGTCAC
CTCCCAGCTGAGACAGGTCGATCCGTGTCTCGTACAGGCCGGTGATGCTCTGGTGGATCAGGGTGGCGTC
CAGCACCTCTTTGGTGCTGGTGTACCTCTTCCGGTCGATGGTGGTGTCAAAGTACTTGAAGGCGGCAGGG
GCTCCCAGATTGGTCAGGGTAAACAGGTGGATGATATTCTCGGCCTGCTCTCTGATGGGCTTATCCCGGT
GCTTGTTGTAGGCGGACAGCACTTTGTCCAGATTAGCGTCGGCCAGGATCACTCTCTTGGAGAACTCGCT
GATCTGCTCGATGATCTCGTCCAGGTAGTGCTTGTGCTGTTCCACAAACAGCTGTTTCTGCTCATTATCC
TCGGGGGAGCCCTTCAGCTTCTCATAGTGGCTGGCCAGGTACAGGAAGTTCACATATTTGGAGGGCAGGG
CCAGTTCGTTTCCCTTCTGCAGTTCGCCGGCAGAGGCCAGCATTCTCTTCCGGCCGTTTTCCAGCTCGAA
CAGGGAGTACTTAGGCAGCTTGATGATCAGGTCCTTTTTCACTTCTTTGTAGCCCTTGGCTTCCAGAAAG
TCGATGGGATTCTTCTCGAAGCTGCTTCTTTCCATGATGGTGATCCCCAGCAGCTCTTTCACACTCTTCA
GTTTCTTGGACTTGCCCTTTTCCACTTTGGCCACCACCAGCACAGAATAGGCCACGGTGGGGCTGTCGAA
GCCGCCGTACTTCTTAGGGTCCCAGTCCTTCTTTCTGGCGATCAGCTTATCGCTGTTCCTCTTGGGCAGG
ATAGACTCTTTGCTGAAGCCGCCTGTCTGCACCTCGGTCTTTTTCACGATATTCACTTGGGGCATGCTCA
GCACTTTCCGCACGGTGGCAAAATCCCGGCCCTTATCCCACACGATCTCCCCGGTTTCGCCGTTTGTCTC
GATCAGAGGCCGCTTCCGGATCTCGCCGTTGGCCAGGGTAATCTCGGTCTTGAAAAAGTTCATGATGTTG
CTGTAGAAGAAGTACTTGGCGGTAGCCTTGCCGATTTCCTGCTCGCTCTTGGCGATCATCTTCCGCACGT
CGTACACCTTGTAGTCGCCGTACACGAACTCGCTTTCCAGCTTAGGGTACTTTTTGATCAGGGCGGTTCC
CACGACGGCGTTCAGGTAGGCGTCGTGGGCGTGGTGGTAGTTGTTGATCTCGCGCACTTTGTAAAACTGG
AAATCCTTCCGGAAATCGGACACCAGCTTGGACTTCAGGGTGATCACTTTCACTTCCCGGATCAGCTTGT
CATTCTCGTCGTACTTAGTGTTCATCCGGGAGTCCAGGATCTGTGCCACGTGCTTTGTGATCTGCCGGGT
TTCCACCAGCTGTCTCTTGATGAAGCCGGCCTTATCCAGTTCGCTCAGGCCGCCTCTCTCGGCCTTGGTC
AGATTGTCGAACTTTCTCTGGGTAATCAGCTTGGCGTTCAGCAGCTGCCGCCAGTAGTTCTTCATCTTCT
TCACGACCTCTTCGGAGGGCACGTTGTCGCTCTTGCCCCGGTTCTTGTCGCTTCTGGTCAGCACCTTGTT
GTCGATGGAGTCGTCCTTCAGAAAGCTCTGAGGCACGATAGCGTCCACATCGTAGTCGGACAGCCGGTTG
ATGTCCAGTTCCTGGTCCACGTACATATCCCGCCCATTCTGCAGGTAGTACAGGTACAGCTTCTCGTTCT
GCAGCTGGGTGTTTTCCACGGGGTGTTCTTTCAGGATCTGGCTGCCCAGCTCTTTGATGCCCTCTTCGAT
CCGCTTCATTCTCTCGCGGCTGTTCTTCTGTCCCTTCTGGGTGGTCTGGTTCTCTCTGGCCATTTCGATC
ACGATGTTCTCGGGCTTGTGCCGGCCCATCACTTTCACGAGCTCGTCCACCACCTTCACTGTCTGCAGGA
TGCCCTTCTTAATGGCGGGGCTGCCGGCCAGATTGGCAATGTGCTCGTGCAGGCTATCGCCCTGGCCGGA
CACCTGGGCTTTCTGGATGTCCTCTTTAAAGGTCAGGCTGTCGTCGTGGATCAGCTGCATGAAGTTTCTG
TTGGCGAAGCCGTCGGACTTCAGGAAATCCAGGATTGTCTTGCCGGACTGCTTGTCCCGGATGCCGTTGA
TCAGCTTCCGGCTCAGCCTGCCCCAGCCGGTGTATCTCCGCCGCTTCAGCTGCTTCATCACTTTGTCGTC
GAACAGGTGGGCATAGGTTTTCAGCCGTTCCTCGATCATCTCTCTGTCCTCAAACAGTGTCAGGGTCAGC
ACGATATCTTCCAGAATGTCCTCGTTTTCCTCATTGTCCAGGAAGTCCTTGTCCTTGATAATTTTCAGCA
GATCGTGGTATGTGCCCAGGGAGGCGTTGAACCGATCTTCCACGCCGGAGATTTCCACGGAGTCGAAGCA
CTCGATTTTCTTGAAGTAGTCCTCTTTCAGCTGCTTCACGGTCACTTTCCGGTTGGTCTTGAACAGCAGG
TCCACGATGGCCTTTTTCTGCTCGCCGCTCAGGAAGGCGGGCTTTCTCATTCCCTCGGTCACGTATTTCA
CTTTGGTCAGCTCGTTATACACGGTGAAGTACTCGTACAGCAGGCTGTGCTTGGGCAGCACCTTCTCGTT
GGGCAGGTTCTTATCGAAGTTGGTCATCCGCTCGATGAAGCTCTGGGCGGAAGCGCCCTTGTCCACCACT
TCCTCGAAGTTCCAGGGGGTGATGGTTTCCTCGCTCTTTCTGGTCATCCAGGCGAATCTGCTGTTTCCCC
TGGCCAGAGGGCCCACGTAGTAGGGGATGCGGAAGGTCAGGATCTTCTCGATCTTTTCCCGGTTGTCCTT
CAGGAATGGGTAAAAATCTTCCTGCCGCCGCAGAATGGCGTGCAGCTCTCCCAGGTGGATCTGGTGGGGG
ATGCTGCCGTTGTCGAAGGTCCGCTGCTTCCGCAGCAGGTCCTCTCTCTTCAGCTTCACGAGCAGTTCCT
CGGTGCCGTCCATCTTTTCCAGGATGGGCTTGATGAACTTGTAGAACTCTTCCTGGCTGGCTCCGCCGTC
AATGTAGCCGGCGTAGCCGTTCTTGCTCTGGTCGAAGAAAATCTCTTTGTACTTCTCAGGCAGCTGCTGC
CGCACGAGAGCTTTCAGCAGGGTCAGGTCCTGGTGGTGCTCGTCGTATCTCTTGATCATAGAGGCGCTCA
GGGGGGCCTTGGTGATCTCGGTGTTCACTCTCAGGATGTCGCTCAGCAGGATGGCGTCGGACAGGTTCTT
GGCGGCCAGAAACAGGTCGGCGTACTGGTCGCCGATCTGGGCCAGCAGGTTGTCCAGGTCGTCGTCGTAG
GTGTCCTTGCTCAGCTGCAGTTTGGCATCCTCGGCCAGGTCGAAGTTGCTCTTGAAGTTGGGGGTCAGGC
CCAGGCTCAGGGCAATCAGGTTTCCGAACAGGCCATTCTTCTTCTCGCCGGGCAGCTGGGCGATCAGATT
TTCCAGCTTTCTGCTCTTGCTCAGTCTGGCAGACAGGATGGCCTTGGCGTCCACGCCGCTGGCGTTGATG
GGGTTTTCCTCGAACAGCTGGTTGTAGGTCTGCACCAGCTGGATGAACAGCTTGTCCACGTCGCTGTTGT
CGGGGTTCAGGTCGCCCTCGATCAGGAAGTGGCCCCGGAACTTGATCATGTGGGCCAGGGCCAGATAGAT
CAGCCGCAGGTCGGCCTTGTCGGTGCTGTCCACCAGTTTCTTTCTCAGGTGGTAGATGGTGGGGTACTTC
TCGTGGTAGGCCACCTCGTCCACGATGTTGCCGAAGATGGGGTGCCGCTCGTGCTTCTTATCCTCTTCCA
CCAGGAAGGACTCTTCCAGTCTGTGGAAGAAGCTGTCGTCCACCTTGGCCATCTCGTTGCTGAAGATCTC
TTGCAGATAGCAGATCCGGTTCTTCCGTCTGGTGTATCTTCTTCTGGCGGTTCTCTTCAGCCGGGTGGCC
TCGGCTGTTTCGCCGCTGTCGAACAGCAGGGCTCCGATCAGGTTCTTCTTGATGCTGTGCCGGTCGGTGT
TGCCCAGCACCTTGAATTTCTTGCTGGGCACCTTGTACTCGTCGGTGATCACGGCCCAGCCCACAGAGTT
GGTGCCGATGTCCAGGCCGATGCTGTACTTCTTGTCGACTTTCCGCTTCTTCTTTGGTGACTCGAACTCG
CTTCCGTCGGCTGTCCGTTTCATGGTGGCGGCTCTCCCTATAGTGAGTCGTATTAGCGGCCGCGGATCTC
TAGCGGATCTGACGGTTCACTAAACCAGCTCTGCTTATATAGACCTCCCACCGTACACGCCTACCGCCCA
TTTGCGTCAATGGGGCGGAGTTGTTACGACATTTTGGAAAGTCCCGTTGATTTTGGTGCCAAAACAAACT
CCCATTGACGTCAATGGGGTGGAGACTTGGAAATCCCCGTGAGTCAAACCGCTATCCACGCCCATTGATG
TACTGCCAAAACCGCATCACCATGGTAATAGCGATGACTAATACGTAGATGTACTGCCAAGTAGGAAAGT
CCCATAAGGTCATGTACTGGGCATAATGCCAGGCGGGCCATTTACCGTCATTGACGTCAATAGGGGGCGT
ACTTGGCATATGATACACTTGATGTACTGCCAAGTGGGCAGTTTACCGTAAATACTCCACCCATTGACGT
CAATGGAAAGTCCCTATTGGCGTTACTATGGGAACATACGTCATTATTGACGTCAATGGGCGGGGGTCGT
TGGGCGGTCAGCCAGGCGGGCCATTTACCGTAAGTTATGTAACGCGGAACTCCATATATGGGCTATGAAC
TAATGACCCCGTAATTGATTACTATTAATAACTAGTCAATAATCAATGTCAACGCGTATATCTGGCCCGT
ACATCGCGAAGCAGCGCAAAACGCCTAACCCTAAGCAGATTCTTCATGCAATTGTCGGTCAAGCCTTGCC
TTGTTGTAGCTTAAATTTTGCTCGCGCACTACTCAGCGACCTCCAACACACAAGCAGGGAGCAGATACTG
GCTTAACTATGCGGCATCAGAGCAGATTGTACTGAGAGTAGACCCTAGGGGATCGGGAGATCGATCTCCC
GATCCGTCGACGCTTAAAGTCGACGCGGGGAGGCGGCCCAAAGGGAGATCCGACTCGTCTGAGGGCGAAG
GCGAAGACGCGGAAGAGGCCGCAGAGCCGGCAGCAGGCCGCGGGAAGGAAGGTCCGCTGGATTGAGGGCC
GAAGGGACGTAGCAGAAGGACGTCCCGCGCAGAATCCAGGTGGCAACACAGGCGAGCAGCCAAGGAAAGG
ACGATGATTTCCCCGACAACACCACGGAATTGTCAGTGCCCAACAGCCGAGCCCCTGTCCAGCAGCGGGC
AAGGCAGGCGGCGATGAGTTCCGCCGTGGCAATAGGGAGGGGGAAAGCGAAAGTCCCGGAAAGGAGCTGA
CAGGTGGTGGCAATGCCCCAACCAGTGGGGGTTGCGTCAGCAAACACAGTGCACACCACGCCACGTTGCC
TGACAACGGGCCACAACTCCTCATAAAGAGACAGCAACCAGGATTTATACAAGGAGGAGAAAATGAAAGC
CATACGGGAAGCAATAGCATGATACAAAGGCATTAAAGCAGCGTATCCACATAGCGTAAAAGGAGCAACA
TAGTTAAGAATACCAGTCAATCTTTCACAAATTTTGTAATCCAGAGGTTGATTGTCGACTTAACGCGTTC
AATTAAGTTTGTGCCCCAGTTTGCTAGGGAGGTCGCAGTATCTGGCCACAGCCACCTCGTGCTGCTCGAC
GTAGGTCTCTTTGTCGGCCTCCTTGATTCTTTCCAGTCTGTGGTCCACATAGTAGACGCCGGGCATCTTG
AGGTTCTTAGCGGGTTTCTTGGATCTGTATGTGGTCTTGAAGTTGCAGATCAGGTGGCCCCCGCCCACGA
GCTTCAGGGCCATGTCGCTTCTGCCTTCCAGGCCGCCGTCAGCGGGGTACAGCATCTCGGTGTTGGCCTC
CCAGCCGAGTGTTTTCTTCTGCATCACAGGGCCGTTGGATGGGAAGTTCACCCCTCTGATCTTGACGTTG
TAGATGAGGCAGCCGTCCTGGAGGCTGGTGTCCTGGGTAGCGGTCAGCACGCCCCCGTCTTCGTATGTGG
TGACTCTCTCCCATGTGAAGCCCTCAGGGAAGGACTGCTTAAAGAAGTCGGGGATGCCCTGGGTGTGGTT
GATGAAGGTTCTGCTGCCGTACATGAAGCTGGTAGCCAGGATGTCGAAGGCGAAGGGGAGAGGGCCGCCC
TCGACCACCTTGATTCTCATGGTCTGGGTGCCCTCGTAGGGCTTGCCTTCGCCCTCGGATGTGCACTTGA
AGTGGTGGTTGTTCACGGTGCCCTCCATATACAGCTTCATGTGCATGTTCTCCTTAATCAGCTCTTCGCC
CTTAGACACCATGGGGCCGGGGTTCTCCTCCACGTCGCCGGCCTGCTTCAGCAGGCTGAAGTTGGTGGCG
CCGCTGCCGCTAGCGGCACCGGGCTTGCGGGTCATGCACCAGGTGCGCGGTCCTTCGGGCACCTCGACGT
CGGCGGTGACGGTGAAGCCGAGCCGCTCGTAGAAGGGGAGGTTGCGGGGCGCGGAGGTCTCCAGGAAGGC
GGGCACCCCGGCGCGCTCGGCCGCCTCCACTCCGGGGAGCACGACGGCGCTGCCCAGACCCTTGCCCTGG
TGGTCGGGCGAGACTCCGACGGTGGCCAGGAACCACGCGGGCTCCTTGGGCCGGTGCGGCGCCAGGAGGC
CTTCCATCTGTTGCTGCGCGGCCAGCCGGGAACCGCTCAACTCGGCCATGCGCGGGCCGATCTCGGCGAA
CACCGCCCCCGCTTCGACGCTCTCCGGCGTGGTCCAGACCGCCACGGCGGCGCCGTCGTCCGCGACCCAC
ACCTTGCCGATGTCGAGCCCGACGCGCGTGAGGAAGAGTTCTTGCAGCTCGGTGACCCGCTCGATGTGGC
GGTCCGGATCGACGGTGTGGCGCGTGGCGGGGTAGTCGGCGAACGCGGCGGCGAGGGTGCGTACGGCCCT
GGGGACGTCGTCGCGGGTGGCGAGGCGCACCGTGGGCTTGTACTCGGTCATGGTGGCGGATCCCGCGTCA
CGACACCTGTGTTCTGGCGGCAAACCCGTTGCGAAAAAGAACGTTCACGGCGACTACTGCACTTATATAC
GGTTCTCCCCCACCCTCGGGAAAAAGGCGGAGCCAGTACACGACATCACTTTCCCAGTTTACCCCGCGCC
ACCTTCTCTAGGCACCGGTTCAATTGCCGACCCCTCCCCCCAACTTCTCGGGGACTGTGGGCGATGTGCG
CTCTGCCCACTGACGGGCACCGGAGCCACTCGAGCGGCCCAAGCTTAAAAAAAGTTGCTGCTTCAGCCAA
GGCAGCAATGGCCAAAGCACTGATGGTCCGAACTTCCTGCTGCTCAGCACCGACTCGGTGCCACTTTTTC
AAGTTGATAACGGACTAGCCTTATTTTAACTTGCTATTTCTAGCTCTAAAACTGGCTGAAGCAGCAACTC
CTCGGTGTTTCGTCCTTTCCACAAGATATATAAAGCCAAGAAATCGAAATACTTTCAAGTTACGGTAAGC
ATATGATAGTCCATTTTAAAACATAATTTTAAAACTGCAAACTACCCAAGAAATTATTACTTTCTACGTC
ACGTATTTTGTACTAATATCTTTGTGTTTACAGTCAAATTAATTCTAATTATCTCTCTAACAGCCTTGTA
TCGTATATGCAAATATGAAGGAATCATGGGAAATAGGCCCTCTTCCTGCCCGACCTTGGTACCGGATCCA
GTCGACTGAATTGGTTCCTTTAAAGCCTGCGAATTCAAAAAAGCACCGACTCGGTGCCACTTTTTCAAGT
TGATAACGGACTAGCCTTATTTTAACTTGCTATTTCTAGCTCTAAAACAACTTCCTGCTGCTCATCCACG
GTGTTTCGTCCTTTCCACAAGATATATAAAGCCAAGAAATCGAAATACTTTCAAGTTACGGTAAGCATAT
GATAGTCCATTTTAAAACATAATTTTAAAACTGCAAACTACCCAAGAAATTATTACTTTCTACGTCACGT
ATTTTGTACTAATATCTTTGTGTTTACAGTCAAATTAATTCTAATTATCTCTCTAACAGCCTTGTATCGT
ATATGCAAATATGAAGGAATCATGGGAAATAGGCCCTCTCTGGGTCCCCTCGCGTCGACGTCAGGTGGCA
CTTTTCGGGGAAATGTGCGCGGAACCCCTATTTGTTTATTTTTCTAAATACATTCAAATATGTATCCGCT
CATGAGACAATAACCCTGATAAATGCTTCAATAATATTGAAAAAGGAAGAGTATGAGTATTCAACATTTC
CGTGTCGCCCTTATTCCCTTTTTTGCGGCATTTTGCCTTCCTGTTTTTGCTCACCCAGAAACGCTGGTGA
AAGTAAAAGATGCTGAAGATCAGTTGGGTGCACGAGTGGGTTACATCGAACTGGATCTCAACAGCGGTAA
GATCCTTGAGAGTTTTCGCCCCGAAGAACGTTTTCCAATGATGAGCACTTTTAAAGTTCTGCTATGTGGC
GCGGTATTATCCCGTATTGACGCCGGGCAAGAGCAACTCGGTCGCCGCATACACTATTCTCAGAATGACT
TGGTTGAGTACTCACCAGTCACAGAAAAGCATCTTACGGATGGCATGACAGTAAGAGAATTATGCAGTGC
TGCCATAACCATGAGTGATAACACTGCGGCCAACTTACTTCTGACAACGATCGGAGGACCGAAGGAGCTA
ACCGCTTTTTTGCACAACATGGGGGATCATGTAACTCGCCTTGATCGTTGGGAACCGGAGCTGAATGAAG
CCATACCAAACGACGAGCGTGACACCACGATGCCTGTAGCAATGGCAACAACGTTGCGCAAACTATTAAC
TGGCGAACTACTTACTCTAGCTTCCCGGCAACAATTAATAGACTGGATGGAGGCGGATAAAGTTGCAGGA
CCACTTCTGCGCTCGGCCCTTCCGGCTGGCTGGTTTATTGCTGATAAATCTGGAGCCGGTGAGCGTGGGT
CTCGCGGTATCATTGCAGCACTGGGGCCAGATGGTAAGCCCTCCCGTATCGTAGTTATCTACACGACGGG
GAGTCAGGCAACTATGGATGAACGAAATAGACAGATCGCTGAGATAGGTGCCTCACTGATTAAGCATTGG
TAACTGTCAGACCAAGTTTACTCATATATACTTTAGATTGATTTAAAACTTCATTTTTAATTTAAAAGGA
TCTAGGTGAAGATCCTTTTTGATAATCTCATGACCAAAATCCCTTAACGTGAGTTTTCGTTCCACTGAGT
GTCAGACCCCGTAGAAAAGATCAAAGGATCTTCTTGAGATCCTTTTTTTCTGCGCGTAATCTGCTGCTTG
CAAACAAAAAAACCACCGCTACCAGCGGTGGTTTGTTTGCCGGATCAAGAGCTACCAACTCTTTTTCCGA
AGGTAACTGGCTTCAGCAGAGCGCAGATACCAAATACTGTTCTTCTAGTGTAGCCGTAGTTAGGCCACCA
CTTCAAGAACTCTGTAGCACCGCCTACATACCTCGCTCTGCTAATCCTGTTACCAGTGGCTGCTGCCAGT
GGCGATAAGTCGTGTCTTACCGGGTTGGACTCAAGACGATAGTTACCGGATAAGGCGCAGCGGTCGGGCT
GAACGGGGGGTTCGTGCACACAGCCCAGCTTGGAGCGAACGACCTACACCGAACTGAGATACCTACAGCG
TGAGCTATGAGAAAGCGCCACGCTTCCCGAAGGGAGAAAGGCGGACAGGTATCCG
Features (pLannotate 1.2.2; 24 found; start..end, strand, type, name):
    330..422     +  CDS            lacI (fragment): lac repressor; lacI; The lac repressor binds to the lac operator to inhibit transcription in E. coli. This inhibition can be relieved by adding lactose or isopropyl-β-D-thiogalactopyranoside (IPTG).
    435..456     +  protein_bind   CAP binding site: CAP binding activates transcription in the presence of cAMP. E. coli catabolite activator protein
    471..501     +  promoter       lac promoter: promoter for the E. coli lac operon
    505..527     +  protein_bind   lac operator (fragment): The lac repressor binds to the lac operator to inhibit transcription in E. coli. This inhibition can be relieved by adding lactose or isopropyl-β-D-thiogalactopyranoside (IPTG). lac repressor encoded by lacI
    595..616     -  promoter       SV40 promoter (fragment): SV40 enhancer and early promoter
    620..844     -  polyA_signal   bGH poly(A) signal: bovine growth hormone polyadenylation signal
    899..3154    -  CDS            MLH1: MLH1_HUMAN - Also known as COCA2. Experimental evidence at protein level: Swiss-Prot protein existence level 1. Heterodimerizes with PMS2 to form MutL alpha, a component of the post-replicative DNA mismatch repair system (MMR). DNA repair is initiated by MutS alpha (MSH2-MSH6) or MutS beta (MSH2-MSH3) binding to a dsDNA mismatch, then MutL alpha is recruited to the heteroduplex. Assembly of the MutL-MutS-heteroduplex ternary complex in presence of RFC and PCNA is sufficient to activate endonuclease activity of PMS2. It introduces single-strand breaks near the mismatch and thus generates new en
   3323..5353    -  CDS            gag-pol (fragment): POL_MLVMS - Experimental evidence at protein level: Swiss-Prot protein existence level 1. [Integrase]: Catalyzes viral DNA integration into the host chromosome, by performing a series of DNA cutting and joining reactions. This enzyme activity takes place after virion entry into a cell and reverse transcription of the RNA genome in dsDNA. The first step in the integration process is 3' processing. This step requires a complex comprising the viral genome, matrix protein and integrase. This complex is called the pre-integration complex (PIC). The integrase protein removes 2 nucleotides from each
   5455..9556    -  CDS            dCas9 (fragment): catalytically dead mutant of the Cas9 endonuclease from the Streptococcus pyogenes Type II CRISPR/Cas system RNA-guided DNA-binding protein that lacks endonuclease activity due to the D10A mutation in the RuvC catalytic domain and the N863A mutation in the HNH catalytic domain
   9627..9645    -  promoter       T7 promoter: promoter for bacteriophage T7 RNA polymerase
   9687..9890    -  promoter       CMV promoter: human cytomegalovirus (CMV) immediate early promoter
   9891..10270   -  enhancer       CMV enhancer: human cytomegalovirus immediate early enhancer
  10425..10469   +  misc_feature   bom (fragment): basis of mobility region from pBR322
  10525..11113   -  misc_feature   WPRE: woodchuck hepatitis virus posttranscriptional regulatory element
  11129..11842   -  CDS            TagRFP: monomeric derivative of red fluorescent protein from Entacmaea quadricolor (Merzlyak et al., 2007) mammalian codon-optimized
  11915..12511   -  CDS            PuroR (fragment): puromycin N-acetyltransferase; pac from Streptomyces; confers resistance to puromycin
  12537..12748   -  promoter       EF-1α core promoter: core promoter for human elongation factor EF-1α
  12857..12932   -  misc_RNA       gRNA scaffold: guide RNA scaffold for the Streptococcus pyogenes CRISPR/Cas9 system
  12962..13202   -  promoter       U6 promoter: RNA polymerase III promoter for human U6 snRNA
  13273..13348   -  misc_RNA       gRNA scaffold: guide RNA scaffold for the Streptococcus pyogenes CRISPR/Cas9 system
  13378..13618   -  promoter       U6 promoter: RNA polymerase III promoter for human U6 snRNA
  13668..13772   +  promoter       AmpR promoter: bla
  13773..14633   +  CDS            AmpR: β-lactamase; bla; confers resistance to ampicillin, carbenicillin, and related antibiotics
  14804..147     +  rep_origin     ori (across the origin): high-copy-number ColE1/pMB1/pBR322/pUC origin of replication
