[The description below was written by a language model from this plasmid's Addgene catalogue record and pLannotate feature annotations shown in this document.]
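Description:
pCMV-PE5max-SF3B1-K700E is a 15.2 kb all-in-one mammalian expression plasmid that delivers the complete PE5max prime-editing system to install the K700E hotspot mutation in human SF3B1. It is built on a pCMV backbone and propagated in E. coli at high copy through a ColE1/pUC-type origin with ampicillin (β-lactamase) selection. Remnants of lac regulatory sequence and a bom fragment are backbone carry-overs with no evident role in the payload.

The main expression unit is driven by the CMV enhancer/promoter (with a T7 promoter just downstream) and terminated by the bGH polyadenylation signal. It encodes PEmax-2A-MLH1dn. The automated annotation labels the Cas9 portion as a dCas9 fragment and the reverse transcriptase as an MLV gag-pol fragment, which together correspond to the Cas9–Moloney MLV reverse transcriptase fusion of the PEmax editor. This is followed by a 2A-linked human MLH1 coding sequence that the record describes as dominant negative, included in PE5 designs to dampen mismatch repair and improve retention of the edit.

A second 3.1 kb cassette, cloned at SgrDI sites, carries two U6 promoters, each paired with an S. pyogenes gRNA scaffold. According to the insert name (K700E-ng1+pg2), these express a nicking guide and a prime-editing guide RNA, and the targeting is specific to human SF3B1. The same cassette contains an EF-1α core promoter driving puromycin N-acetyltransferase joined by a 2A to TagRFP, followed by a WPRE to boost expression. This allows transfected cells to be enriched by puromycin selection or red fluorescence. The plasmid is intended for engineering this oncogenic SF3B1 mutation in human cells.
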