Addgene plasmid #200317: pCMV-PE5max-SF3B1-K700E
Purpose: Expresses the PE5max system to engineer the SF3B1 K700E mutation. Co-expresses both a puromycin resistance gene and tagRFP for selection.
Depositing lab: Lili Wang. Depositing organization: Beckman Research Institute of the City of Hope. Publication: Engineering oncogenic hotspot mutations on SF3B1 via CRISPR-directed PRECIS mutagenesis. Fernandez M, Yu L, Jia Q, Wang X, Hart KL, Jia Z, Lin RJ, Wang L. Cancer Res Commun. 2024 Aug 28. doi: 10.1158/2767-9764.CRC-24-0145. PubMed 39194178.
Backbone
  Vector backbone: pCMV
  Total vector size (bp): 15245
  Vector type: Mammalian Expression
  Selectable markers: Puromycin ; RFP
Growth in bacteria
  Bacterial resistance: Ampicillin, 100 μg/mL
  Growth temperature: 37°C
  Growth strain: NEB Stable
  Copy number: High Copy
Gene/Insert 1
  Gene/Insert name: K700E-ng1+pg2 (alt name: K700E-ng1+pg2-Puro-2A-RFP)
  Species: H. sapiens (human); Will only work on human SF3B1
  Insert size (bp): 3120
  Cloning method: Restriction Enzyme; 5′ cloning site SgrDI (not destroyed); 3′ cloning site SgrDI (not destroyed)
  Sequencing primers: 5′ Whole plasmid sequencing with Primordium.; 3′ Whole plasmid sequencing with Primordium.
Gene/Insert 2
  Gene/Insert name: PEmax-2A-MLH1dn
  Species: H. sapiens (human)
  Insert size (bp): 8715
  Promoter: CMV
  Cloning method: Ligation Independent Cloning
  Sequencing primers: 5′ T7-forward; 3′ BGH-reverse
Terms and licenses: Academic/Nonprofit Terms; Industry Terms: Not Available to Industry
Depositor comments: Please visit https://doi.org/10.1101/2024.02.23.581842 for bioRxiv preprint.
How to cite: pCMV-PE5max-SF3B1-K700E was a gift from Lili Wang (Addgene plasmid # 200317 ; http://n2t.net/addgene:200317 ; RRID:Addgene_200317)
